>Addgene plasmid #233407 | LSM059 CMV-TO-bArrestin2-(31-linker)-ADAR2dd(E488Q, T501A) (FLP-IN) | addgene full sequence | sequence record 476097 | Addgene NGS Result
GAAGATCCTTTGATCTTTTCTACGGGGTCTGACGCTCAGTGGAACGAAAACTCACGTTAAGGGATTTTGG
TCATGAGATTATCAAAAAGGATCTTCACCTAGATCCTTTTAAATTAAAAATGAAGTTTTAAATCAATCTA
AAGTATATATGAGTAAACTTGGTCTGACAGTTACCAATGCTTAATCAGTGAGGCACCTATCTCAGCGATC
TGTCTATTTCGTTCATCCATAGTTGCCTGACTCCCCGTCGTGTAGATAACTACGATACGGGAGGGCTTAC
CATCTGGCCCCAGTGCTGCAATGATACCGCGAGACCCACGCTCACCGGCTCCAGATTTATCAGCAATAAA
CCAGCCAGCCGGAAGGGCCGAGCGCAGAAGTGGTCCTGCAACTTTATCCGCCTCCATCCAGTCTATTAAT
TGTTGCCGGGAAGCTAGAGTAAGTAGTTCGCCAGTTAATAGTTTGCGCAACGTTGTTGCCATTGCTACAG
GCATCGTGGTGTCACGCTCGTCGTTTGGTATGGCTTCATTCAGCTCCGGTTCCCAACGATCAAGGCGAGT
TACATGATCCCCCATGTTGTGCAAAAAAGCGGTTAGCTCCTTCGGTCCTCCGATCGTTGTCAGAAGTAAG
TTGGCCGCAGTGTTATCACTCATGGTTATGGCAGCACTGCATAATTCTCTTACTGTCATGCCATCCGTAA
GATGCTTTTCTGTGACTGGTGAGTACTCAACCAAGTCATTCTGAGAATAGTGTATGCGGCGACCGAGTTG
CTCTTGCCCGGCGTCAATACGGGATAATACCGCGCCACATAGCAGAACTTTAAAAGTGCTCATCATTGGA
AAACGTTCTTCGGGGCGAAAACTCTCAAGGATCTTACCGCTGTTGAGATCCAGTTCGATGTAACCCACTC
GTGCACCCAACTGATCTTCAGCATCTTTTACTTTCACCAGCGTTTCTGGGTGAGCAAAAACAGGAAGGCA
AAATGCCGCAAAAAAGGGAATAAGGGCGACACGGAAATGTTGAATACTCATACTCTTCCTTTTTCAATAT
TATTGAAGCATTTATCAGGGTTATTGTCTCATGAGCGGATACATATTTGAATGTATTTAGAAAAATAAAC
AAATAGGGGTTCCGCGCACATTTCCCCGAAAAGTGCCACCTGACGTCGACGGATCGGGAGATCTCCCGAT
CCCCTATGGTGCACTCTCAGTACAATCTGCTCTGATGCCGCATAGTTAAGCCAGTATCTGCTCCCTGCTT
GTGTGTTGGAGGTCGCTGAGTAGTGCGCGAGCAAAATTTAAGCTACAACAAGGCAAGGCTTGACCGACAA
TTGCATGAAGAATCTGCTTAGGGTTAGGCGTTTTGCGCTGCTTCGTACGGGCCAGATATACGCGTTGACA
TTGATTATTGACTAGTTATTAATAGTAATCAATTACGGGGTCATTAGTTCATAGCCCATATATGGAGTTC
CGCGTTACATAACTTACGGTAAATGGCCCGCCTGGCTGACCGCCCAACGACCCCCGCCCATTGACGTCAA
TAATGACGTATGTTCCCATAGTAACGCCAATAGGGACTTTCCATTGACGTCAATGGGTGGAGTATTTACG
GTAAACTGCCCACTTGGCAGTACATCAAGTGTATCATATGCCAAGTACGCCCCCTATTGACGTCAATGAC
GGTAAATGGCCCGCCTGGCATTATGCCCAGTACATGACCTTATGGGACTTTCCTACTTGGCAGTACATCT
ACGTATTAGTCATCGCTATTACCATGGTGATGCGGTTTTGGCAGTACATCAATGGGCGTGGATAGCGGTT
TGACTCACGGGGATTTCCAAGTCTCCACCCCATTGACGTCAATGGGAGTTTGTTTTGGCACCAAAATCAA
CGGGACTTTCCAAAATGTCGTAACAACTCCGCCCCATTGACGCAAATGGGCGGTAGGCGTGTACGGTGGG
AGGTCTATATAAGCAGAGCTCTCCCTATCAGTGATAGAGATCTCCCTATCAGTGATAGAGATCGTCGACG
AGCTCGTTTAGTGAACCGTCAGATCGCCTGGAGACGCCATCCACGCTGTTTTGACCTCCATAGAAGACAC
CGGGACCGATCCAGCCTCCGGACTCTAGCGTTTAAACTTAAGCTTCGCCACCATGGGGAAGAAACCCGGG
ACCAGGGTCTTCAAGAAGTCGAGCCCTAACTGCAAGCTCACCGTGTACTTGGGCAAGCGGGACTTCGTAG
ATCACCTGGACAAAGTGGACCCTGTAGATGGCGTGGTGCTTGTGGACCCTGACTACCTGAAGGACCGCAA
AGTGTTTGTGACCCTCACCTGCGCCTTCCGCTATGGCCGTGAAGACCTGGATGTGCTGGGCTTGTCCTTC
CGCAAAGACCTGTTCATCGCCACCTACCAGGCCTTCCCCCCGGTGCCCAACCCACCCCGGCCCCCCACCC
GCCTGCAGGACCGGCTGCTGAGGAAGCTGGGCCAGCATGCCCACCCCTTCTTCTTCACCATACCCCAGAA
TCTTCCATGCTCCGTCACACTGCAGCCAGGCCCAGAGGATACAGGAAAGGCCTGCGGCGTAGACTTTGAG
ATTCGAGCCTTCTGTGCTAAATCACTAGAAGAGAAAAGCCACAAAAGGAACTCTGTGCGGCTGGTGATCC
GAAAGGTGCAGTTCGCCCCGGAGAAACCCGGCCCCCAGCCTTCAGCCGAAACCACACGCCACTTCCTCAT
GTCTGACCGGTCCCTGCACCTCGAGGCTTCCCTGGACAAGGAGCTGTACTACCATGGGGAGCCCCTCAAT
GTAAATGTCCACGTCACCAACAACTCCACCAAGACCGTCAAGAAGATCAAAGTCTCTGTGAGACAGTACG
CCGACATCTGCCTCTTCAGCACCGCCCAGTACAAGTGTCCTGTGGCTCAACTCGAACAAGATGACCAGGT
ATCTCCCAGCTCCACATTCTGTAAGGTGTACACCATAACCCCACTGCTCAGCGACAACCGGGAGAAGCGG
GGTCTCGCCCTGGATGGGAAACTCAAGCACGAGGACACCAACCTGGCTTCCAGCACCATCGTGAAGGAGG
GTGCCAACAAGGAGGTGCTGGGAATCCTGGTGTCCTACAGGGTCAAGGTGAAGCTGGTGGTGTCTCGAGG
CGGGGATGTCTCTGTGGAGCTGCCTTTTGTTCTTATGCACCCCAAGCCCCACGACCACATCCCCCTCCCC
AGACCCCAGTCAGCCGCTCCGGAGACAGATGTCCCTGTGGACACCAACCTCATTGAATTTGATACCAACT
ATGCCACAGATGATGACATTGTGTTTGAGGACTTTGCCCGGCTTCGGCTGAAGGGGATGAAGGATGACGA
CTATGATGATCAACTCTGCGGTACCTCAGGCGGTTCCGGCAGCGGGGCGGGTAGCGGGTCCAGTGGGTCA
GAAACACCCGGCACGAGTGAGTCAGCAACGCCAGAGAGCGCTTTGCACTTGGATCAAACGCCATCTCGCC
AGCCTATTCCCAGTGAGGGTCTTCAGCTGCATTTACCGCAGGTTTTAGCTGACGCTGTCTCACGCCTGGT
CCTGGGTAAGTTTGGTGACCTGACCGACAACTTCTCCTCCCCTCACGCTCGCAGAAAAGTGCTGGCTGGA
GTCGTCATGACAACAGGCACAGATGTTAAAGATGCCAAGGTGATAAGTGTTTCTACAGGAACAAAATGTA
TTAATGGTGAATACATGAGTGATCGTGGCCTTGCATTAAATGACTGCCATGCAGAAATAATATCTCGGAG
ATCCTTGCTCAGATTTCTTTATACACAACTTGAGCTTTACTTAAATAACAAAGATGATCAAAAAAGATCC
ATCTTTCAGAAATCAGAGCGAGGGGGGTTTAGGCTGAAGGAGAATGTCCAGTTTCATCTGTACATCAGCA
CCTCTCCCTGTGGAGATGCCAGAATCTTCTCACCACATGAGCCAATCCTGGAAGAACCAGCAGATAGACA
CCCAAATCGTAAAGCAAGAGGACAGCTACGGACCAAAATAGAGTCTGGTCAGGGGACGATTCCAGTGCGC
TCCAATGCGAGCATCCAAGCGTGGGACGGGGTGCTGCAAGGGGAGCGGCTGCTCACCATGTCCTGCAGTG
ACAAGATTGCACGCTGGAACGTGGTGGGCATCCAGGGATCCCTGCTCAGCATTTTCGTGGAGCCCATTTA
CTTCTCGAGCATCATCCTGGGCAGCCTTTACCACGGGGACCACCTTTCCAGGGCCATGTACCAGCGGATC
TCCAACATAGAGGACCTGCCACCTCTCTACACCCTCAACAAGCCTTTGCTCAGTGGCATCAGCAATGCAG
AAGCACGGCAGCCAGGGAAGGCCCCCAACTTCAGTGTCAACTGGACGGTAGGCGACTCCGCTATTGAGGT
CATCAACGCCACGACTGGGAAGGATGAGCTGGGCCGCGCGTCCCGCCTGTGTAAGCACGCGTTGTACTGT
CGCTGGATGCGTGTGCACGGCAAGGTTCCCTCCCACTTACTACGCTCCAAGATTACCAAACCCAACGTGT
ACCATGAGTCCAAGCTGGCGGCAAAGGAGTACCAGGCCGCCAAGGCGCGTCTGTTCACAGCCTTCATCAA
GGCGGGGCTGGGGGCCTGGGTGGAGAAGCCCACCGAGCAGGACCAGTTCTCACTCACGCCCTGAGCCGCT
CGAGGAGGGCCCGAACAAAAACTCATCTCAGAAGAGGATCTGAATAGCGCCGTCGACCATCATCATAATC
ATCATTGAGTTTAAACCCGCTGATCAGCCTCGACTGTGCCTTCTAGTTGCCAGCCATCTGTTGTTTGCCC
CTCCCCCGTGCCTTCCTTGACCCTGGAAGGTGCCACTCCCACTGTCCTTTCCTAATAAAATGAGGAAATT
GCATCGCATTGTCTGAGTAGGTGTCATTCTATTCTGGGGGGTGGGGTGGGGCAGGACAGCAAGGGGGAGG
ATTGGGAAGACAATAGCAGGCATGCTGGGGATGCGGTGGGCTCTATGGAGATCTATCGATGTTCTGGGGA
TGCGGTGGGCTCTATGGCTTCTGAGGCGGAAAGAACCAGCTGGGGCTCTAGGGGGTATCCCC
[124 nt withheld, positions 5103-5226]
C
[91 nt withheld, positions 5228-5318]
AGGGTGATGGTTCACGTACCTAGAAGTTCCTATTCCGAAGTTCCTATTCTCTAGAAAGTATAGGAACTTC
CTTGGCCAAAAAGCCTGAACTCACCGCGACGTCTGTCGAGAAGTTTCTGATCGAAAAGTTCGACAGCGTC
TCCGACCTGATGCAGCTCTCGGAGGGCGAAGAATCTCGTGCTTTCAGCTTCGATGTAGGAGGGCGTGGAT
ATGTCCTGCGGGTAAATAGCTGCGCCGATGGTTTCTACAAAGATCGTTATGTTTATCGGCACTTTGCATC
GGCCGCGCTCCCGATTCCGGAAGTGCTTGACATTGGGGAATTCAGCGAGAGCCTGACCTATTGCATCTCC
CGCCGTGCACAGGGTGTCACGTTGCAAGACCTGCCTGAAACCGAACTGCCCGCTGTTCTGCAGCCGGTCG
CGGAGGCCATGGATGCGATCGCTGCGGCCGATCTTAGCCAGACGAGCGGGTTCGGCCCATTCGGACCGCA
AGGAATCGGTCAATACACTACATGGCGTGATTTCATATGCGCGATTGCTGATCCCCATGTGTATCACTGG
CAAACTGTGATGGACGACACCGTCAGTGCGTCCGTCGCGCAGGCTCTCGATGAGCTGATGCTTTGGGCCG
AGGACTGCCCCGAAGTCCGGCACCTCGTGCACGCGGATTTCGGCTCCAACAATGTCCTGACGGACAATGG
CCGCATAACAGCGGTCATTGACTGGAGCGAGGCGATGTTCGGGGATTCCCAATACGAGGTCGCCAACATC
TTCTTCTGGAGGCCGTGGTTGGCTTGTATGGAGCAGCAGACGCGCTACTTCGAGCGGAGGCATCCGGAGC
TTGCAGGATCGCCGCGGCTCCGGGCGTATATGCTCCGCATTGGTCTTGACCAACTCTATCAGAGCTTGGT
TGACGGCAATTTCGATGATGCAGCTTGGGCGCAGGGTCGATGCGACGCAATCGTCCGATCCGGAGCCGGG
ACTGTCGGGCGTACACAAATCGCCCGCAGAAGCGCGGCCGTCTGGACCGATGGCTGTGTAGAAGTACTCG
CCGATAGTGGAAACCGACGCCCCAGCACTCGTCCGAGGGCAAAGGAATAGCACGTACTACGAGATTTCGA
TTCCACCGCCGCCTTCTATGAAAGGTTGGGCTTCGGAATCGTTTTCCGGGACGCCGGCTGGATGATCCTC
CAGCGCGGGGATCTCATGCTGGAGTTCTTCGCCCACCCCAACTTGTTTATTGCAGCTTATAATGGTTACA
AATAAAGCAATAGCATCACAAATTTCACAAATAAAGCATTTTTTTCACTGCATTCTAGTTGTGGTTTGTC
CAAACTCATCAATGTATCTTATCATGTCTGTATACCGTCGACCTCTAGCTAGAGCTTGGCGTAATCATGG
TCATAGCTGTTTCCTGTGTGAAATTGTTATCCGCTCACAATTCCACACAACATACGAGCCGGAAGCATAA
AGTGTAAAGCCTGGGGTGCCTAATGAGTGAGCTAACTCACATTAATTGCGTTGCGCTCACTGCCCGCTTT
CCAGTCGGGAAACCTGTCGTGCCAGCTGCATTAATGAATCGGCCAACGCGCGGGGAGAGGCGGTTTGCGT
ATTGGGCGCTCTTCCGCTTCCTCGCTCACTGACTCGCTGCGCTCGGTCGTTCGGCTGCGGCGAGCGGTAT
CAGCTCACTCAAAGGCGGTAATACGGTTATCCACAGAATCAGGGGATAACGCAGGAAAGAACATGTGAGC
AAAAGGCCAGCAAAAGGCCAGGAACCGTAAAAAGGCCGCGTTGCTGGCGTTTTTCCATAGGCTCCGCCCC
CCTGACGAGCATCACAAAAATCGACGCTCAAGTCAGAGGTGGCGAAACCCGACAGGACTATAAAGATACC
AGGCGTTTCCCCCTGGAAGCTCCCTCGTGCGCTCTCCTGTTCCGACCCTGCCGCTTACCGGATACCTGTC
CGCCTTTCTCCCTTCGGGAAGCGTGGCGCTTTCTCATAGCTCACGCTGTAGGTATCTCAGTTCGGTGTAG
GTCGTTCGCTCCAAGCTGGGCTGTGTGCACGAACCCCCCGTTCAGCCCGACCGCTGCGCCTTATCCGGTA
ACTATCGTCTTGAGTCCAACCCGGTAAGACACGACTTATCGCCACTGGCAGCAGCCACTGGTAACAGGAT
TAGCAGAGCGAGGTATGTAGGCGGTGCTACAGAGTTCTTGAAGTGGTGGCCTAACTACGGCTACACTAGA
AGAACAGTATTTGGTATCTGCGCTCTGCTGAAGCCAGTTACCTTCGGAAAAAGAGTTGGTAGCTCTTGAT
CCGGCAAACAAACCACCGCTGGTAGCGGTGGTTTTTTTGTTTGCAAGCAGCAGATTACGCGCAGAAAAAA
AGGATCTCAA
Features (pLannotate 1.2.2; 23 found; start..end, strand, type, name):
    171..1031    -  CDS            AmpR: β-lactamase; bla; confers resistance to ampicillin, carbenicillin, and related antibiotics
   1032..1136    -  promoter       AmpR promoter: bla
   1195..1247    -  misc_feature   bom (fragment): basis of mobility region from pBR322
   1397..1776    +  enhancer       CMV enhancer: human cytomegalovirus immediate early enhancer
   1777..1980    +  promoter       CMV promoter: human cytomegalovirus (CMV) immediate early promoter
   1982..2001    +  promoter       PLtetO-1 promoter (fragment): modified phage lambda PL promoter with tet operator sites (Lutz and Bujard, 1997)
   2003..2022    +  promoter       PLtetO-1 promoter (fragment): modified phage lambda PL promoter with tet operator sites (Lutz and Bujard, 1997)
   2030..2063    +  promoter       TRE3GV promoter (fragment): 3rd-generation Tet-responsive promoter that can be activated by binding of Tet-On® 3G, optimized for retroviral and lentiviral vectors
   2153..3379    +  CDS            ARRB2: ARRB2_HUMAN - Also known as ARB2, ARR2. Experimental evidence at protein level: Swiss-Prot protein existence level 1. Functions in regulating agonist-mediated G-protein coupled receptor (GPCR) signaling by mediating both receptor desensitization and resensitization processes. During homologous desensitization, beta- arrestins bind to the GPRK-phosphorylated receptor and sterically preclude its coupling to the cognate G-protein; the binding appears to require additional receptor determinants exposed only in the active receptor conformation. The beta-arrestins target many receptors for internali
   3473..4681    +  CDS            Adarb1 (fragment): RED1_RAT - Also known as Red1. Experimental evidence at protein level: Swiss-Prot protein existence level 1. Catalyzes the hydrolytic deamination of adenosine to inosine in double-stranded RNA (dsRNA) referred to as A-to-I RNA editing. This may affect gene expression and function in a number of ways that include mRNA translation by changing codons and hence the amino acid sequence of proteins; pre-mRNA splicing by altering splice site recognition sequences; RNA stability by changing sequences involved in nuclease recognition; genetic stability in the case of RNA virus genomes by changing seque
   4794..5018    +  polyA_signal   bGH poly(A) signal: bovine growth hormone polyadenylation signal
   5034..5057    +  polyA_signal   bGH poly(A) signal (fragment): bovine growth hormone polyadenylation signal
   5061..5082    +  promoter       SV40 promoter (fragment): SV40 enhancer and early promoter
   5103..5336    +  rep_origin     f1 ori (fragment) (sequence partly withheld): f1 bacteriophage origin of replication; arrow indicates direction of (+) strand synthesis
   5341..5388    +  protein_bind   FRT: FLP-mediated recombination occurs in the 8-bp core sequence TCTAGAAA (Turan and Bode, 2011). FLP recombinase from the Saccharomyces cerevisiae 2μ plasmid
   5396..6418    +  CDS            HygR: aminoglycoside phosphotransferase from E. coli; aph(4)-Ia; confers resistance to hygromycin
   6428..6553    +  CDS            ble (fragment): BLE_KLEPN - Experimental evidence at protein level: Swiss-Prot protein existence level 1. Binding protein with a strong affinity to the bleomycin family of antibiotics. Binds to CL990; an antimitotic-antibiotic compound. From Klebsiella pneumoniae.
   6548..6669    +  polyA_signal   SV40 poly(A) signal: SV40 polyadenylation signal
   6742..6758    -  protein_bind   lac operator: The lac repressor binds to the lac operator to inhibit transcription in E. coli. This inhibition can be relieved by adding lactose or isopropyl-β-D-thiogalactopyranoside (IPTG). lac repressor encoded by lacI
   6766..6796    -  promoter       lac promoter: promoter for the E. coli lac operon
   6811..6832    -  protein_bind   CAP binding site: CAP binding activates transcription in the presence of cAMP. E. coli catabolite activator protein
   6845..6937    -  CDS            lacI (fragment): lac repressor; lacI; The lac repressor binds to the lac operator to inhibit transcription in E. coli. This inhibition can be relieved by adding lactose or isopropyl-β-D-thiogalactopyranoside (IPTG).
   7120..7708    -  rep_origin     ori: high-copy-number ColE1/pMB1/pBR322/pUC origin of replication
