[The description below was written by a language model from this plasmid's Addgene catalogue record and pLannotate feature annotations shown in this document.]
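Description:
LSM059 CMV-TO-bArrestin2-(31-linker)-ADAR2dd(E488Q, T501A) (FLP-IN) is a 7.7 kb mammalian expression plasmid built on a Flp-In-type backbone, intended for site-specific integration into mammalian host cells that carry a genomic FRT landing site. In bacteria it is maintained at high copy through a ColE1/pUC-type origin and selected with ampicillin via the β-lactamase gene. Small fragments annotated as f1 ori, lac promoter/operator, lacI, ble and SV40 promoter appear to be backbone remnants.

The payload is a synthetic fusion protein driven by the CMV immediate-early enhancer and promoter. Short tet operator-like matches lie immediately downstream of the promoter, consistent with the "TO" in the name. This arrangement allows tetracycline-regulated expression in cells that supply the Tet repressor. The open reading frame encodes human β-arrestin 2 (ARRB2) joined through a 31 amino acid linker to the deaminase domain of ADAR2 (ADAR2dd), which carries the E488Q and T501A substitutions. The annotation tool matched this domain to the rat Adarb1 entry, and the record lists the insert species only as synthetic. A bGH polyadenylation signal terminates the transcript. Downstream, an FRT site directly precedes a hygromycin resistance coding sequence and an SV40 poly(A) signal with no intact promoter annotated upstream. This is the usual Flp-In design, in which hygromycin resistance is gained only after FLP-mediated recombination places the gene behind a promoter at the genomic target.

The associated work concerns post-transcriptional modular synthetic receptors. This suggests that the fusion couples β-arrestin recruitment to activated GPCRs with local A-to-I RNA editing, although the record itself does not spell out the mechanism. It identifies this construct only as the long-linker variant of the fusion.
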