Addgene plasmid #233407: LSM059 CMV-TO-bArrestin2-(31-linker)-ADAR2dd(E488Q, T501A) (FLP-IN)
Purpose: ARRB2-ADAR2dd(E488Q, T501A) with a long 31 amino acid linker
Depositing lab: Xiaojing Gao. Depositing organization: Stanford University. Publication: Post-transcriptional modular synthetic receptors. Zhang X, Mille-Fragoso LS, Kaseniit KE, Lee AP, Zhang M, Call CC, Hu Y, Xie Y, Gao XJ. Nat Chem Biol. 2025 Mar 28. doi: 10.1038/s41589-025-01872-w. PubMed 40155716.
Backbone
  Vector backbone: FLP-IN
  Vector type: Mammalian Expression
Growth in bacteria
  Bacterial resistance: Ampicillin, 100 μg/mL
  Growth temperature: 37°C
  Growth strain: DH5alpha
  Copy number: High Copy
Gene/Insert
  Gene/Insert name: ARRB2-ADAR2dd
  Species: Synthetic
  Mutation: E488Q, T501A on ADAR2dd
  Promoter: CMV
  Cloning method: Gibson Cloning
Terms and licenses: Academic/Nonprofit Terms; Industry Terms: Not Available to Industry
Depositor comments: https://benchling.com/s/seq-fwQowr4q4Z8c1gThqpv1?m=slm-3NPrPLokDv0J4xT1D658 for annotated sequence file. Please visit https://doi.org/10.1101/2024.05.03.592453 for bioRxiv preprint.
How to cite: LSM059 CMV-TO-bArrestin2-(31-linker)-ADAR2dd(E488Q, T501A) (FLP-IN) was a gift from Xiaojing Gao (Addgene plasmid # 233407 ; http://n2t.net/addgene:233407 ; RRID:Addgene_233407)
